>Addgene plasmid #61943 | pETDUET1-hUCH37 (ISF1)-NFRKB(39-156) | depositor partial sequence | sequence record 101255 | MCS2
ATGCCCGAGGACCTTCTGGAGGATCCTGAGATCTTCTTTGATGTTGTCAGCCTCTCAACATGGCAGGAAG
TGTTAAGTGATTCTCAACGTGAACACCTCCAGCAGTTTCTGCCCCAGTTTCCTGAAGACAGTGCTGAGCA
GCAGAATGAACTCATCTTAGCCTTGTTCAGTGGGGAGAACTTCCGCTTTGGAAACCCTCTGCACATTGCC
CAGAAGCTTTTCCGAGACGGACACTTTAACCCCGAGGTGGTCAAGTACCGGCAGTTATGCTTCAAGTCAC
AGTACAAGCGCTACCTCAACTCCCAGCAGCAGTATTTCCATCGGCTGCTGAAGCAAATTCTTGCTTCCCG
GAGTGATTAA
