>Addgene plasmid #61943 | pETDUET1-hUCH37 (ISF1)-NFRKB(39-156) | addgene partial sequence | sequence record 108058 | T7term 5'-GCTAGTTATTGCTCAGCGG-3'
TGCTGGCGTTCAAATTTCGCAGCAGCGGTTTCTTTACCAGACTCGAGGGTACCTTAATCACTCCGGGAAG
CAAGAATTTGCTTCAGCAGCCGATGGAAATACTGCTGCTGGGAGTTGAGGTAGCGCTTGTACTGTGACTT
GAAGCATAACTGCCGGTACTTGACCACCTCGGGGTTAAAGTGTCCGTCTCGGAAAAGCTTCTGGGCAATG
TGCAGAGGGTTTCCAAAGCGGAAGTTCTCCCCACTGAACAAGGCTAAGATGAGTTCATTCTGCTGCTCAG
CACTGTCTTCAGGAAACTGGGGCAGAAACTGCTGGAGGTGTTCACGTTGAGAATCACTTAACACTTCCTG
CCATGTTGAGAGGCTGACAACATCAAAGAAGATCTCAGGATCCTCCAGAAGGTCCTCGGGCATATGTATA
TCTCCTTCTTATACTTAACTAATATACTAAGATGGGGAATTGTTATCCGCTCACAATTCCCCTATAGTGA
GTCGTATTAATTTCGATTATGCGGCCGTGTACAATACGATTACTTTCTGTTCGACTTAAGCATTATGGGC
CGCCACTGTGCTGGATATCTGCAGAATTCCACCACACTGGACTAGTGGATCCGAGCTCGGTACCTCATTT
GGTTTCCTGAGCTTTCTTTGCGTTCTGTTTTTCTTTTGCCTTTTCTACTAGTGGTATTAACTGCTGGTGT
TCTGCTAAAGTCTTTAACAATTCCATAATGAAAGGCAGATAATTATGCTTCCTTCTGATATTCTCAATCT
TGTATCTTTTTAATTTCTGTACTTCCTCTTCAATAAGCATCTGATTTTTGGCAACTTCTGACTGAATAGC
ACTTAACATACTATTACCTTG
