>Addgene plasmid #61943 | pETDUET1-hUCH37 (ISF1)-NFRKB(39-156) | addgene partial sequence | sequence record 108059 | pBRrevBam 5'-GGTGATGTCGGCGATATAGG-3'
CGATGCGTCCGGCGTAGAGGATCGAGATCGATCTCGATCCCGCGAAATTAATACGACTCACTATAGGGGA
ATTGTGAGCGGATAACAATTCCCCTCTAGAAATAATTTTGTTTAACTTTAAGAAGGAGATATACCATGGG
CAGCAGCCATCACCATCATCACCACAGCCAGGATCCGAATTCGAGCTCGGCGCGCCTGCAGGTCGAGATG
ACGGGCAACGCCGGGGAGTGGTGCCTCATGGAAAGCGACCCCGGGGTCTTCACCGAGCTCATTAAAGGAT
TCGGTTGCCGAGGAGCCCAAGTAGAAGAAATATGGAGTTTAGAGCCTGAGAATTTTGAAAAATTAAAGCC
AGTTCATGGGTTAATTTTTCTTTTCAAGTGGCAGCCAGGAGAAGAACCAGCAGGCTCTGTGGTTCAGGAC
TCCCGACTTGACACGATATTTTTTGCTAAGCAGGTAATTAATAATGCTTGTGCTACTCAAGCCATAGTGA
GTGTGTTACTGAACTGTACCCACCAGGATGTCCATTTAGGCGAGACATTATCAGAGTTTAAAGAATTTTC
ACAAAGTTTTGATGCAGCTATGAAAGGCTTGGCACTGAGCAATTCAGATGTGATTCGACAAGTACACAAC
AGTTTCGCCAGACAGCAAATGTTTGAATTTGATACGAAGACATCAGCAAAAGAAGAAGATGCTTTTCACT
TTGTCAGTTATGTTCCTGTTAATGGGAGACTGTATGAATTAGATGGATTAAGAGAAGGACCGATTGATTT
AGGTGCATGCAATCAAGATGATTGGATCAGTGCAGTAAGGCCTGTCATAGAAA
