>Addgene plasmid #61943 | pETDUET1-hUCH37 (ISF1)-NFRKB(39-156) | depositor partial sequence | sequence record 108060 | MCS1
ATGACGGGCAACGCCGGGGAGTGGTGCCTCATGGAAAGCGACCCCGGGGTCTTCACCGAGCTCATTAAAG
GATTCGGTTGCCGAGGAGCCCAAGTAGAAGAAATATGGAGTTTAGAGCCTGAGAATTTTGAAAAATTAAA
GCCAGTTCATGGGTTAATTTTTCTTTTCAAGTGGCAGCCAGGAGAAGAACCAGCAGGCTCTGTGGTTCAG
GACTCCCGACTTGACACGATATTTTTTGCTAAGCAGGTAATTAATAATGCTTGTGCTACTCAAGCCATAG
TGAGTGTGTTACTGAACTGTACCCACCAGGATGTCCATTTAGGCGAGACATTATCAGAGTTTAAAGAATT
TTCACAAAGTTTTGATGCAGCTATGAAAGGCTTGGCACTGAGCAATTCAGATGTGATTCGACAAGTACAC
AACAGTTTCGCCAGACAGCAAATGTTTGAATTTGATACGAAGACATCAGCAAAAGAAGAAGATGCTTTTC
ACTTTGTCAGTTATGTTCCTGTTAATGGGAGACTGTATGAATTAGATGGATTAAGAGAAGGACCGATTGA
TTTAGGTGCATGCAATCAAGATGATTGGATCAGTGCAGTAAGGCCTGTCATAGAAAAAAGGATACAAAAG
TACAGTGAAGGTGAAATTCGATTTAATTTAATGGCCATTGTGTCTGACAGAAAAATGATATATGAGCAGA
AGATAGCAGAGTTACAAAGACAACTTGCAGAGGAGGAACCCATGGATACAGATCAAGGTAATAGTATGTT
AAGTGCTATTCAGTCAGAAGTTGCCAAAAATCAGATGCTTATTGAAGAGGAAGTACAGAAATTAAAAAGA
TACAAGATTGAGAATATCAGAAGGAAGCATAATTATCTGCCTTTCATTATGGAATTGTTAAAGACTTTAG
CAGAACACCAGCAGTTAATACCACTAGTAGAAAAGGCAAAAGAAAAACAGAACGCAAAGAAAGCTCAGGA
AACCAAATGA
