[The description below was written by a language model from this plasmid's Addgene catalogue record.]
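Description:
pETDUET1-hUCH37 (ISF1)-NFRKB(39-156) is a bacterial co-expression plasmid built on the Novagen pETDuet-1 backbone, a vector designed to produce two proteins from a single plasmid in E. coli. It carries two separate multiple cloning sites, each driven by its own T7 promoter, so expression depends on a host strain that supplies T7 RNA polymerase. The plasmid is selected with ampicillin, and the total size is listed as roughly 6.8 kb, of which about 5.4 kb is backbone. The record gives no feature table, so the replication origin and other backbone elements are not itemised, and copy number is recorded as unknown.

The first cloning site holds human UCH37 isoform 1 (UCHL5, about 990 bp), a deubiquitylating enzyme, fused at its N-terminus to the backbone-encoded 6xHis tag. The depositors modified the backbone by adding a PreScission protease site between the His tag and the first cloning site, which allows the affinity tag to be cleaved off after purification. The second site holds an untagged fragment of human NFRKB (about 360 bp), in which the N-terminal residues after the initiator methionine were deleted so that the product begins at residue 39 and ends at residue 156.

Producing both proteins in the same cell allows them to associate as they are made, so the untagged NFRKB fragment could be recovered together with His-tagged UCH37 if the two form a complex. The associated publication concerns the structural basis of UCH37 activation and inhibition, consistent with use of this construct to prepare material for structural and biochemical studies.
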