Addgene plasmid #61943: pETDUET1-hUCH37 (ISF1)-NFRKB(39-156)
Purpose: Co-expression of hUCH37 (ISF1) and hNFRKB (39-156) in E.coli
Depositing lab: Chris Hill. Depositing organization: University of Utah. Publication: Structural Basis for the Activation and Inhibition of the UCH37 Deubiquitylase. VanderLinden RT, Hemmis CW, Schmitt B, Ndoja A, Whitby FG, Robinson H, Cohen RE, Yao T, Hill CP. Mol Cell. 2015 Feb 17. pii: S1097-2765(15)00017-9. doi: 10.1016/j.molcel.2015.01.016. PubMed 25702872.
Backbone
  Vector backbone: pETDUET1
  Backbone manufacturer: Novagen
  Backbone size w/o insert (bp): 5400
  Total vector size (bp): 6800
  Modifications to backbone: PreScission Protease site added between His-tag and MCS1
  Vector type: Bacterial Expression
Growth in bacteria
  Bacterial resistance: Ampicillin, 100 μg/mL
  Growth temperature: 37°C
  Growth strain: DH5alpha
  Copy number: Unknown
Gene/Insert 1
  Gene/Insert name: hUCH37 (ISF1) (alt name: UCHL5)
  Species: H. sapiens (human)
  Insert size (bp): 990
  GenBank ID: NP_057068
  Entrez Gene: UCHL5 (a.k.a. CGI-70, INO80R, UCH-L5, UCH37)
  Promoter: T7
  Tag / fusion protein: 6x HIS (N terminal on backbone)
  Cloning method: Restriction Enzyme; 5′ cloning site XhoI (destroyed during cloning); 3′ cloning site NotI (not destroyed)
  Sequencing primers: 5′ pET Upstream/T7; 3′ DuetDOWN1
Gene/Insert 2
  Gene/Insert name: hNFRKB (1-156)
  Species: H. sapiens (human)
  Insert size (bp): 360
  Mutation: Residues 2-39 deleted resulting in construct starting at residue 39 (after Nter Met), and ending at 156
  Promoter: T7
  Cloning method: Restriction Enzyme; 5′ cloning site NdeI (not destroyed); 3′ cloning site KpnI (not destroyed)
  Sequencing primers: 5′ DuetUP2; 3′ T7 term
Terms and licenses: Academic/Nonprofit Terms; Industry Terms: Not Available to Industry
How to cite: pETDUET1-hUCH37 (ISF1)-NFRKB(39-156) was a gift from Chris Hill (Addgene plasmid # 61943 ; http://n2t.net/addgene:61943 ; RRID:Addgene_61943)
